Addgene plasmid #1471: pPD90_31
Purpose: (Empty Backbone)
Depositing lab: Andrew Fire. Depositing organization: Carnegie Institution for Science.
Backbone
  Vector backbone: Unknown
  Backbone size (bp): 6916
  Vector type: Worm Expression
Growth in bacteria
  Bacterial resistance: Ampicillin, 100 μg/mL
  Growth temperature: 37°C
  Growth strain: DH5alpha
  Copy number: Unknown
Gene/Insert
  Gene/Insert name: None
  Tag / fusion protein: IVSA, SV40NLS, lacZN, IVSE, IVSF, IVSH, IVSJ, IVSK, lacZC
  Cloning method: Restriction Enzyme
Terms and licenses: Academic/Nonprofit Terms; Industry Terms: Not Available to Industry
Depositor comments: See Fire Lab Vector Kit Documentation 1995. Fire Lab Miniprep Number pPD90.31, Ligation number NONE.
How to cite: pPD90_31 was a gift from Andrew Fire (Addgene plasmid # 1471 ; http://n2t.net/addgene:1471 ; RRID:Addgene_1471)
