[The description below was written by a language model from this plasmid's Addgene catalogue record and pLannotate feature annotations shown in this document.]
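Description:
pPD90_31 is an empty-backbone worm expression vector from a 1995 kit of C. elegans vectors, catalogued at about 6.9 kb (the annotated sequence record is 6,908 nt). It is propagated in E. coli on a high-copy ColE1/pUC-type origin and selected with ampicillin through a bla (AmpR) cassette driven by its own promoter. Remnants of the pUC/pBR322 lineage are also annotated. These include a fragment of the pUC18/19 multiple cloning site, the CAP site, lac promoter and lac operator just upstream of it, and short rop, bom and lacI fragments.

The payload is a promoterless lacZ reporter rather than a specific insert. The record lists the reporter modules as a synthetic intron (IVSA), an SV40 nuclear localization signal and the N-terminal part of lacZ. These are followed by a series of further synthetic introns (IVSE, IVSF, IVSH, IVSJ, IVSK) interrupting the coding region, then the C-terminal part of lacZ. The feature table agrees with this layout: β-galactosidase is detected as separate lacZα and lacZ fragments rather than one continuous open reading frame. Introns of this kind are generally included to improve transgene expression in worms, and the NLS concentrates β-galactosidase staining in nuclei so that expressing cells can be identified more easily.

No C. elegans promoter is recorded. The vector therefore appears intended to receive a candidate promoter or gene fragment by restriction cloning at the upstream polylinker, giving transcriptional or translational lacZ fusions for expression-pattern analysis. The short trpS and aex-5 matches flanking the reporter are automated similarity hits. The record does not explain them, and it does not name a 3' UTR.
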