Features (pLannotate 1.2.2; 14 found; start..end, strand, type, name):
     18..58      -  misc_feature   MCS (fragment): pUC18/19 multiple cloning site
    181..264     +  CDS            trpS (fragment): SYW_ECOLI - Experimental evidence at protein level: Swiss-Prot protein existence level 1. Catalyzes the attachment of tryptophan to tRNA(Trp). Amino acylates tRNA(Trp) with both L- and D-tryptophan, although D-tryptophan is a poor substrate (PubMed:10918062). From Escherichia coli (strain K12).
    269..417     +  CDS            lacZα (fragment): LacZα fragment of β-galactosidase; lacZ fragment
    783..3620    +  CDS            lacZ (fragment): BGAL_ECOLI - Experimental evidence at protein level: Swiss-Prot protein existence level 1. From Escherichia coli (strain K12).
   4173..4325    +  CDS            aex-5 (fragment): AEX5_CAEEL - Also known as kpc-3 From Caenorhabditis elegans.
   4453..4488    +  CDS            rop (fragment): Rop protein, which maintains plasmids at low copy number; rop
   4590..4689    +  misc_feature   bom (fragment): basis of mobility region from pBR322
   4787..4891    +  promoter       AmpR promoter: bla
   4892..5752    +  CDS            AmpR: β-lactamase; bla; confers resistance to ampicillin, carbenicillin, and related antibiotics
   5923..6511    +  rep_origin     ori: high-copy-number ColE1/pMB1/pBR322/pUC origin of replication
   6694..6786    +  CDS            lacI (fragment): lac repressor; lacI; The lac repressor binds to the lac operator to inhibit transcription in E. coli. This inhibition can be relieved by adding lactose or isopropyl-β-D-thiogalactopyranoside (IPTG).
   6799..6820    +  protein_bind   CAP binding site: CAP binding activates transcription in the presence of cAMP. E. coli catabolite activator protein
   6835..6865    +  promoter       lac promoter: promoter for the E. coli lac operon
   6873..6889    +  protein_bind   lac operator: The lac repressor binds to the lac operator to inhibit transcription in E. coli. This inhibition can be relieved by adding lactose or isopropyl-β-D-thiogalactopyranoside (IPTG). lac repressor encoded by lacI
>Addgene plasmid #1471 | pPD90_31 | depositor full sequence | sequence record 82 | Author sequence
ATGACCATGATTACGCCAAGCTTGCATGCCTGCAGGTCGACTCTAGAGGATCCCCGGGATTGGCCAAAGG
ACCCAAAGGTATGTTTCGAATGATACTAACATAACATAGAACATTTTCAGGAGGACCCTTGGAGGGTACC
GAGCTCAGAAAAAATGACTGCTCCAAAGAAGAAGCGTAAGGTACCGGTGGGTGAAGACCAGAAACAGCAC
CTCGAACTGAGCCGCGATATTGCCCAGCGTTTCAACGCGCTGTATGGCGAGATCGATCCCGTCGTTTTAC
AACGTCGTGACTGGGAAAACCCTGGCGTTACCCAACTTAATCGCCTTGCAGCACATCCCCCTTTCGCCAG
CTGGCGTAATAGCGAAGAGGCCCGCACCGATCGCCCTTCCCAACAGTTGCGCAGCCTGAATGGCGAATGG
CGCTTTGCCTGGTTTCCGGCACCAGAAGCGGTGCCGGAAAGCTGGCTGGAGTGCGATCTTCCTGAGGCCG
ATACTGTCGTCGTCCCCTCAAACTGGCAGATGCACGGTTACGATGCGCCCATCTACACCAACGTGACCTA
TCCCATTACGGTCAATCCGCCGTTTGTTCCCACGGAGAATCCGACGGGTTGTTACTCGCTCACATTTAAT
GTTGATGAAAGCTGGCTACAGGAAGGCCAGACGCGAATTATTTTTGATGGCGTTAACTCGGCGTTTCATC
TGTGGTGCAACGGGCGCTGGGTCGGTTACGGCCAGGTAAGTTTAATTAAGTTGATACTAACTAACAAGAT
CTGATTAATTTTCAGGACAGTCGTTTGCCGTCTGAATTTGACCTGAGCGCATTTTTACGCGCCGGAGAAA
ACCGCCTCGCGGTGATGGTGCTGCGCTGGAGTGACGGCAGTTATCTGGAAGATCAGGATATGTGGCGGAT
GAGCGGCATTTTCCGTGACGTCTCGTTGCTGCATAAACCGACTACACAAATCAGCGATTTCCATGTTGCC
ACTCGCTTTAATGATGATTTCAGCCGCGCTGTACTGGAGGCTGAAGTTCAGATGTGCGGCGAGTTGCGTG
ACTACCTACGGGTAACAGTTTCTTTATGGCAGGGTGAAACGCAGGTCGCCAGCGGCACCGCGCCTTTCGG
CGGTGAAATTATCGATGAGCGTGGTGGTTATGCCGATCGCGTCACACTACGTCTGAACGTCGAAAACCCG
AAACTGTGGAGCGCCGAAATCCCGAATCTCTATCGTGCGGTGGTTGAACTGCACACCGCCGACGGCACGC
TGATTGAAGCAGAAGCCTGCGATGTCGGTTTCCGCGAGGTGCGGATTGAAAATGGTCTGCTGCTGCTGAA
CGGCAAGCCGTTGCTGATTCGAGGCGTTAACCGTCACGAGCATCATCCTCTGCATGGTCAGGTCATGGAT
GAGCAGACGATGGTGCAGGATGTAAGTTTAAACTATTCGTTACTAACTAACTTTAAACATTTAAATTTTC
AGATCCTGCTGATGAAGCAGAACAACTTTAACGCCGTGCGCTGTTCGCATTATCCGAACCATCCGCTGTG
GTACACGCTGTGCGACCGCTACGGCCTGTATGTGGTGGATGAAGCCAATATTGAAACCCACGGCATGGTG
CCAATGAATCGTCTGACCGATGATCCGCGCTGGCTACCGGCGATGAGCGAACGCGTAACGCGAATGGTGC
AGCGCGATCGTAATCACCCGAGTGTGATCATCTGGTCGCTGGGGAATGGTAAGTTTAAACAGTTGAATAC
TAACTAACGGAGATCTTTGAAATTTTCAGAATCAGGCCACGGCGCTAATCACGACGCGCTGTATCGCTGG
ATCAAATCTGTCGATCCTTCCCGCCCGGTGCAGTATGAAGGCGGCGGAGCCGACACCACGGCCACCGATA
TTATTTGCCCGATGTACGCGCGCGTGGATGAAGACCAGCCCTTCCCGGCTGTGCCGAAATGGTCCATCAA
AAAATGGCTTTCGCTACCTGGAGAGACGCGCCCGCTGATCCTTTGCGAATACGCCCACGCGATGGGTAAC
AGTCTTGGCGGTTTCGCTAAATACTGGCAGGCGTTTCGTCAGTATCCCCGTTTACAGGGCGGCTTCGTCT
GGGACTGGGTGGATCAGTCGCTGATTAAATATGATGAAAACGGCAACCCGTGGTCGGCTTACGGCGGTGA
TTTTGGCGATACGCCGAACGATCGCCAGTTCTGTATGAACGGTCTGGTCTTTGCCGACCGCACGCCGCAT
CCAGCGTAAGTTTAAACAATAACCTACTAACTAACGTAGATAATTTAAATTTTCAGGCTGACGGAAGCAA
AACACCAGCAGCAGTTTTTCCAGTTCCGTTTATCCGGGCAAACCATCGAAGTGACCAGCGAATACCTGTT
CCGTCATAGCGATAACGAGCTCCTGCACTGGATGGTGGCGCTGGATGGTAAGCCGCTGGCAAGCGGTGAA
GTGCCTCTGGATGTCGCTCCACAAGGTAAACAGTTGATTGAACTGCCTGAACTACCGCAGCCGGAGAGCG
CCGGGCAACTCTGGCTCACAGTACGCGTAGTGCAACCGAACGCGACCGCATGGTCAGAAGCCGGGCACAT
CAGCGCCTGGCAGCAGTGGCGTCTGGCGGAAAACCTCAGTGTGACGCTCCCCGCCGCGTCCCACGCCATC
CCGCATCTGACCACCAGCGAAATGGATTTTTGCATCGAGCTGGGTAATAAGCGTTGGCAATTTAACCGCC
AGTCAGGCTTTCTTTCACAGATGTGGATTGGCGATAAAAAACAACTGCTGACGCCGCTGCGCGATCAGTT
CACCCGTGCACCGCTGGATAACGACATTGGCGTAAGTGAAGCGACCCGCATTGACCCTAACGCCTGGGTC
GGTAAGTTTAAACAAAGTTGTACTAACTAACGAAGATCTTGATAATTTTCAGAACGCTGGAAGGCGGCGG
GCCATTACCAGGCCGAAGCAGCGTTGTTGCAGTGCACGGCAGATACACTTGCTGATGCGGTGCTGATTAC
GACCGCTCACGCGTGGCAGCATCAGGGGAAAACCTTATTTATCAGCCGGAAAACCTACCGGATTGATGGT
AGTGGTCAAATGGCGATTACCGTTGATGTTGAAGTGGCGAGCGATACACCGCATCCGGCGCGGATTGGCC
TGAACTGCCAGCTGGCGCAGGTAGCAGAGCGGGTAAACTGGCTCGGATTAGGGCCGCAAGAAAACTATCC
CGACCGCCTTACTGCCGCCTGTTTTGACCGCTGGGATCTGCCATTGTCAGACATGTAGTAAGTTTAAACT
TGATAGTACTAACTAACATGTTTCATTTAAATTTTCAGTACCCCGTACGTCTTCCCGAGCGAAAACGGTC
TGCGCTGCGGGACGCGCGAATTGAATTATGGCCCACACCAGTGGCGCGGCGACTTCCAGTTCAACATCAG
CCGCTACAGTCAACAGCAACTGATGGAAACCAGCCATCGCCATCTGCTGCACGCGGAAGAAGGCACATGG
CTGAATATCGACGGTTTCCATATGGGGATTGGTGGCGACGACTCCTGGAGCCCGTCAGTATCGGCGGAAT
TCCAACTGAGCGCCGGTCGCTACCATTACCAACTTGTCTGGTGTCAAAAATAATAGGGGCCGCTGTCATC
AGAGTAAGTTTAAACTGAGTTCTACTAACTAACGAGTAATATTTAAATTTTCAGCATCTCGCGCCCGTGC
CTCTGACTTCTAAGTCCAATTACTCTTCAACATCCCTACATGCTCTTTCTCCCTGTGCTCCCACCCCCTA
TTTTTGTTATTATCAAAAAACTTCTCTTAATTTCTTTGTTTTTTAGCTTCTTTTAAGTCACCTCTAACAA
TGAAATTGTGTAGATTCAAAAATAGAATTAATTCGTAATAAAAAGTCGAAAAAAATTGTGCTCCCTCCCC
CCATTAATAATAATTCTATCCCAAAATCTACACAATGTTCTGTGTACACTTCTTATGTTTTTTACTTCTG
ATAAATTTTTTTGAAACATCATAGAAAAAACCGCACACAAAATACCTTATCATATGTTACGTTTCAGTTT
ATGACCGCAATTTTTATTTCTTCGCACGTCTGGGCCTCTCATGACGTCAAATCATGCTCATCGTGAAAAA
GTTTTGGAGTATTTTTGGAATTTTTCAATCAAGTGAAAGTTTATGAAATTAATTTTCCTGCTTTTGCTTT
TTGGGGTTTCCCCTATTGTTTGTCAAGATTTCGAGGACGGCGTTTTTCTTGCTAAAATCACAAGTATTGA
TGAGCACGATGCAAGAAAGATCGGAAGAAGGTTTGGGTTTGAGGCTCAGTGGAAGGTGAGTAGAAGTTGA
TAATTTGAAAGTGGAGTAGTGTCTATGGGGTTTTTGCCTTAAATGACAGAATACATTCCCAATATACCAA
ACATAACTGTTTCCTACTAGTCGGCCGTACGGGCCCTTTCGTCTCGCGCGTTTCGGTGATGACGGTGAAA
ACCTCTGACACATGCAGCTCCCGGAGACGGTCACAGCTTGTCTGTAAGCGGATGCCGGGAGCAGACAAGC
CCGTCAGGGCGCGTCAGCGGGTGTTGGCGGGTGTCGGGGCTGGCTTAACTATGCGGCATCAGAGCAGATT
GTACTGAGAGTGCACCATATGCGGTGTGAAATACCGCACAGATGCGTAAGGAGAAAATACCGCATCAGGC
GGCCTTAAGGGCCTCGTGATACGCCTATTTTTATAGGTTAATGTCATGATAATAATGGTTTCTTAGACGT
CAGGTGGCACTTTTCGGGGAAATGTGCGCGGAACCCCTATTTGTTTATTTTTCTAAATACATTCAAATAT
GTATCCGCTCATGAGACAATAACCCTGATAAATGCTTCAATAATATTGAAAAAGGAAGAGTATGAGTATT
CAACATTTCCGTGTCGCCCTTATTCCCTTTTTTGCGGCATTTTGCCTTCCTGTTTTTGCTCACCCAGAAA
CGCTGGTGAAAGTAAAAGATGCTGAAGATCAGTTGGGTGCACGAGTGGGTTACATCGAACTGGATCTCAA
CAGCGGTAAGATCCTTGAGAGTTTTCGCCCCGAAGAACGTTTTCCAATGATGAGCACTTTTAAAGTTCTG
CTATGTGGCGCGGTATTATCCCGTATTGACGCCGGGCAAGAGCAACTCGGTCGCCGCATACACTATTCTC
AGAATGACTTGGTTGAGTACTCACCAGTCACAGAAAAGCATCTTACGGATGGCATGACAGTAAGAGAATT
ATGCAGTGCTGCCATAACCATGAGTGATAACACTGCGGCCAACTTACTTCTGACAACGATCGGAGGACCG
AAGGAGCTAACCGCTTTTTTGCACAACATGGGGGATCATGTAACTCGCCTTGATCGTTGGGAACCGGAGC
TGAATGAAGCCATACCAAACGACGAGCGTGACACCACGATGCCTGTAGCAATGGCAACAACGTTGCGCAA
ACTATTAACTGGCGAACTACTTACTCTAGCTTCCCGGCAACAATTAATAGACTGGATGGAGGCGGATAAA
GTTGCAGGACCACTTCTGCGCTCGGCCCTTCCGGCTGGCTGGTTTATTGCTGATAAATCTGGAGCCGGTG
AGCGTGGGTCTCGCGGTATCATTGCAGCACTGGGGCCAGATGGTAAGCCCTCCCGTATCGTAGTTATCTA
CACGACGGGGAGTCAGGCAACTATGGATGAACGAAATAGACAGATCGCTGAGATAGGTGCCTCACTGATT
AAGCATTGGTAACTGTCAGACCAAGTTTACTCATATATACTTTAGATTGATTTAAAACTTCATTTTTAAT
TTAAAAGGATCTAGGTGAAGATCCTTTTTGATAATCTCATGACCAAAATCCCTTAACGTGAGTTTTCGTT
CCACTGAGCGTCAGACCCCGTAGAAAAGATCAAAGGATCTTCTTGAGATCCTTTTTTTCTGCGCGTAATC
TGCTGCTTGCAAACAAAAAAACCACCGCTACCAGCGGTGGTTTGTTTGCCGGATCAAGAGCTACCAACTC
TTTTTCCGAAGGTAACTGGCTTCAGCAGAGCGCAGATACCAAATACTGTCCTTCTAGTGTAGCCGTAGTT
AGGCCACCACTTCAAGAACTCTGTAGCACCGCCTACATACCTCGCTCTGCTAATCCTGTTACCAGTGGCT
GCTGCCAGTGGCGATAAGTCGTGTCTTACCGGGTTGGACTCAAGACGATAGTTACCGGATAAGGCGCAGC
GGTCGGGCTGAACGGGGGGTTCGTGCACACAGCCCAGCTTGGAGCGAACGACCTACACCGAACTGAGATA
CCTACAGCGTGAGCATTGAGAAAGCGCCACGCTTCCCGAAGGGAGAAAGGCGGACAGGTATCCGGTAAGC
GGCAGGGTCGGAACAGGAGAGCGCACGAGGGAGCTTCCAGGGGGAAACGCCTGGTATCTTTATAGTCCTG
TCGGGTTTCGCCACCTCTGACTTGAGCGTCGATTTTTGTGATGCTCGTCAGGGGGGCGGAGCCTATGGAA
AAACGCCAGCAACGCGGCCTTTTTACGGTTCCTGGCCTTTTGCTGGCCTTTTGCTCACATGTTCTTTCCT
GCGTTATCCCCTGATTCTGTGGATAACCGTATTACCGCCTTTGAGTGAGCTGATACCGCTCGCCGCAGCC
GAACGACCGAGCGCAGCGAGTCAGTGAGCGAGGAAGCGGAAGAGCGCCCAATACGCAAACCGCCTCTCCC
CGCGCGTTGGCCGATTCATTAATGCAGCTGGCACGACAGGTTTCCCGACTGGAAAGCGGGCAGTGAGCGC
AACGCAATTAATGTGAGTTAGCTCACTCATTAGGCACCCCAGGCTTTACACTTTATGCTTCCGGCTCGTA
TGTTGTGTGGAATTGTGAGCGGATAACAATTTCACACAGGAAACAGCT
