>Addgene plasmid #1471 | pPD90_31 | addgene partial sequence | sequence record 16612 | 1471_m13reverse
GGGATTGGNCAAAGGACCCAAAGGTATGTTTCGAATGATACTAACATAACATAGAACATTTTCAGGAGGA
CCCTTGGAGGGTACCGAGCTCAGAAAAAATGACTGCTCCAAAGAAGAAGCGTAAGGTACCGGTGGGTGAA
GACCAGAAACAGCACCTCGAACTGAGCCGCGATATTGCCCAGCGTTTCAACGCGCTGTATGGCGAGATCG
ATCCCGTCGTTTTACAACGTCGTGACTGGGAAAACCCTGGCGTTACCCAACTTAATCGCCTTGCAGCACA
TCCCCCTTTCGCCAGCTGGCGTAATAGCGAAGAGGCCCGCACCGATCGCCCTTCCCAACAGTTGCGCAGC
CTGAATGGCGAATGGCGCTTTGCCTGGTTTCCGGCACCAGAAGCGGTGCCGGAAAGCTGGCTGGAGTGCG
ATCTTCCTGAGGCCGATACTGTCGTCGTCCCCTCAAACTGGCAGATGCACGGTTACGATGCGCCCATCTA
CACCAACGTGACCTATCCCATTACGGTCAATCCGCCGTTTGTTCCCACGGAGAATCCGACGGGTTGTTAC
TCGCTCACATTTAATGTTGATGAAAGCTGGCTACAGGAAGGCCAGACGCGAATTATTTTTGATGGCGTTA
ACTCGGCGTTTCATCTGTGGTGCAACGGGCGCTGGGTCGGTTACGGCCAGGTAAGTTTAATTAAGTTGAT
ACTAACTAACAAGATCTGATTAATTTTCAGGACAGTCGTTTGCCGTCTGAATTTGACCTGAGCGCATTTT
TACGCGCCGGAGAAAACCGCCTCGCGGTGATGGTGCTGCGCTGGAGTGACGGCAGTTATCTGGAAGATCA
GGATATGTGGCGGATGAGCGGCATTTTCCGTGACGTCTCGTTGCTGCATAAACCGACTACACAAATCAGC
GATTTCCATGTTGCCACTCGCTTTAATGATGATTTCAGCCGCGCTGTACTGGAGGCTGAAGTTCANATGT
GCGGCGAGTTGCGTGACTACCTACGGGTAACAGTTTCTTTATGGCAGGGTGAAAACGCAGGTCGCCAGCG
GCACNGCGCCTTTNCGGNGGTGAAATTATCGATGANCGNGGNGGTTATGCCGATCNCGTCNACTACGTNT
GAACGTCAAAAACCNAAANTGGGNAGGNCNAAATCCNAATCNTTTTCNGGGGGGGTNAANTGCCCCCCCC
ANGCCNCCTTTATNAAANAAAANCTGGNAGNCGTTTCCCNAGGGGGAATNAAANGNTNTTTTNNTTAAAN
NAANCCTTTTTTTNAGGGNTTANCNNCNCAAATT
